>Addgene plasmid #188979 | pREDawn-StrR-MCS | addgene full sequence | sequence record 489143 | Addgene Long Read Sequencing Result
ATCCGGATATAGTTCCTCCTTTCAGCAAAAAACCCCTCAAGACCCGTTTAGAGGCCCCAAGGGGTTATGC
TAGTTATTGCTCAGCGGTGGCAGCAGCCAACTCAGCTTCCTTTCGGGCTTTGTTAGCAGCCGGATCTCAG
TGGTGGTGGTGGTGGTGCTCGAGTGCGGCCGCAAGCTTGTCGACGGAGCTCGAATTCGGATCCGACCCAT
TTGCTGTCCACCAGTCATGCTAGCCATATGGCTGCCGCGCGGCACCAGGCCGCTGCTGTGATGATGATGA
TGATGGCTGCTGCCCATGGTATATCTCCTTCTTAAAGTTAAACAAAATTATTTCTAGAGCAACCATTATC
ACCGCCAGAGGTAAAATAGTCAACACGCACGGTGTTACTCTAGTATATAAACGCAGAAAGGCCCACCCGA
AGGTGAGCCAGTGTGACTCTAGTAGAGAGCGTTCACCGACAAACAACAGATAAAACGAAAGGCCCAGTCT
TTCGACTGAGCCTTTCGTTTTATTTGATGCCTGGCTCTAGTAGCGATCTACACTAGCACTATCAGCGTTA
TTAAGCTACTAAAGCGTAGTTTTCGTCGTTTGCAGCGCCAAACGTCTCTTCAGGCCACTGACTAGCGATA
ACTTTCCCCACAACGGAACAACTCTCATTGCATGGGATCATTGGGTACTGTGGGTTTAGTGGTTGTAAAA
ACACCTGACCGCTATCCCTGATCAGTTTCTTGAAGGTAAACTCATCACCCCCAAGTCTGGCTATGCAGAA
ATCACCTGGCTCAACAGCCTGCTCAGGGTCAACGAGAATTAACATTCCGTCAGGAAAGCTTGGCTTGGAG
CCTGTTGGTGCGGTCATGGAATTACCTTCAACCTCAAGCCAGAATGCAGAATCACTGGCTTTTTTGGTTG
TGCTTACCCATCTCTCCGCATCACCTTTGGTAAAGGTTCTAAGCTCAGGTGAGAACATCCCTGCCTGAAC
ATGAGAAAAAACAGGGTACTCATACTCACTTCTAAGTGACGGCTGCAT
[261 nt withheld, positions 1029-1289]
TTTCTTTTTTGTGCTCATCTAGTATTTCTCCTCTTTTCTAGACTCCGTTGTGATGACGCATTGGTACGCG
GTATCGGGAGGTTCGAAAATTTCGAGCGATATCTTAAGGGGGGTGCCTTACGTAGAACCCCGTAGGTCAT
GCCCGAGGCCGGTCCTGGATGGCGCGGCGGATACGCTTGAGCAGGTTTTCGTCGAGAAGCGGCTTCAAAA
CCACGTCTTTTACGCCGGCCTCGGCGGCCCGGGTCGAGATGTTTTCGTCCGGATAGCCGGTGATCAGGAT
CACGGGCGTAGATCTCGATCCTCTACGCCGGACGCATCGTGGCCGGCATCACCGGCGCCACAGGTGCGGT
TGCTGGCGCCTATATCGCCGACATCACCGATGGGGAAGATCGGGCTCGCCACTTCGGGCTCATGAGCGCT
TGTTTCGGCGTGGGTATGGTGGCAGGCCCCGTGGCCGGGGGACTGTTGGGCGCCATCTCCTTGCATGCAC
CATTCCTTGCGGCGGCGGTGCTCAACGGCCTCAACCTACTACTGGGCTGCTTCCTAATGCAGGAGTCGCA
TAAGGGAGAGCGTCGAGATCCCGGACACCATCGAATGGTGCAAAACCTTTCGCGGTATGGCATGATAGCG
CCCGGAAGAGAGTCAATTGAGGGTGGTGAATGTGCTCCGACTCATGATCATGAAGCTTTTACAAAGGGAG
ACCCTGGACCTGCACCGCGAGGTCGAGGCCCTGATGCCCGTGATGAGTGAGACGCTGACCCGGCGGGGCT
ATCTGGAGGTGCTGCGGCGCCTGCAAGCGGTGGTCGCGCCGCTGGAAGCACAACTCGACGCCCTGCCGCT
GCCGGACGAGCTGGCGTGGCCCGAGCGCCGCAAGGCCCATCTGCTCGCTCTGGACCTTGCCGTAATGGGG
GAAGGGCCGTCAAATCAGCAGGCGCCACTGTCTGTGCCCGAGCTGACCACTCTGGCGCAGGCCTTCGGAG
CGCTTTACGTGCTTGAAGGCGCGACGCTAGGCGGACAGCTCATCAGCCGCCATCTCAGGCGCACGCTGGG
GCTAAGCCCTGAGCAGGGCAGCGCCTATTTCTCCGGCTATGGCCCCCAGACCGGCCCGCGCTGGCGCTCG
TTCGGGGAAGTGCTGGAAGCCAGCGTGCCGGCAGAAGACGCGGCAGAGGTCGTGGCGGGAGCGCGGCAGA
CCTTCGGGGCCTTCCGCCGCGCCTTGCAGGGGCTGTCGGAAGCTGAAGCGGTCCAAGTGCCTGAGGTCGC
CCACGCATGAGCCGGGACCCGTTGCCCTTTTTTCCACCGCTTTACCTTGGTGGCCCGGAAATTACCACCG
AGAACTGCGAGCGCGAGCCGATTCATATTCCCGGCAGCATCCAGCCGCACGGCGCCCTGCTCACTGCCGA
CGGGCACAGCGGCGAGGTGCTCCAGATGAGCCTCAACGCGGCCACTTTTCTGGGACAGGAACCCACAGTG
CTGCGCGGACAGACCCTCGCCGCACTGCTGCCCGAGCAGTGGCCCGCGCTGCAAGCGGCCCTGCCCCCCG
GCTGCCCCGACGCCCTGCAATACCGCGCAACGCTGGACTGGCCTGCCGCCGGGCACCTTTCGCTGACGGT
GCACCGGGTCGGCGAGTTGCTGATTCTGGAATTCGAGCCGACGGAGGCCTGGGACAGCACCGGGCCGCAC
GCGCTGCGCAACGCGATGTTCGCGCTCGAAAGTGCCCCCAACCTGCGGGCGCTGGCCGAGGTGGCGACCC
AGACGGTCCGCGAGCTGACGGGCTTTGACCGGGTGATGCTCTACAAATTTGCCCCCGACGCCACCGGCGA
AGTGATTGCCGAGGCCCGCCGTGAGGGGCTGCACGCCTTTCTGGGCCACCGTTTTCCCGCGTCGGACATT
CCGGCGCAGGCCCGCGCGCTCTACACCCGGCACCTGCTGCGCCTGACCGCCGACACCCGCGCCGCCGCCG
TGCCGCTCGATCCCGTCCTCAACCCGCAGACGAATGCGCCCACCCCGCTGGGCGGCGCCGTGCTGCGCGC
CACCTCGCCCATGCACATGCAGTACCTGCGGAACATGGGCGTCGGGTCGAGCCTGTCGGTGTCGGTGGTG
GTCGGCGGCCAGCTCTGGGGCCTGATCGCCTGCCACCACCAGACGCCCTACGTGTTGCCGCCCGACCTGC
GAACCACGCTCGAATACCTGGGCCGCTTGCTGAGCCTGCAAGTTCAGGTCAAGGAAGCGGCGGACGTGGC
GGCCTTTCGCCAGAGCCTGCGGGAGCACCACGCGCGGGTGGCCCTCGCGGCGGCGCACTCGCTCTCGCCG
CACGACACCCTCAGTGACCCGGCGCTTGACCTGCTGGGCCTGATGCGGGCCGGGGGCCTGATTCTGCGTT
TCGAGGGCCGCTGGCAGACGTTGGGTGAAGTGCCGCCTGCCCCGGCGGTGGACGCGCTGCTGGCGTGGCT
CGAAACCCAGCCGGGCGCCCTGGTCCAGACCGACGCGCTAGGCCAACTGTGGCCCGCCGGCGCCGATCTC
GCCCCCAGCGCAGCGGGCCTGCTCGCCATCAGCGTGGGCGAGGGCTGGTCGGAGTGCCTCGTCTGGCTGC
GGCCCGAACTGCGGCTGGAGGTCGCCTGGGGCGGGGCCACTCCTGACCAGGCGAAAGACGACCTCGGGCC
GCGCCACTCATTCGACACCTACCTCGAAGAAAAACGCGGCTACGCCGAGCCCTGGCATCCCGGCGAAATC
GAGGAGGCGCAGGATCTACGTGACACATTGACCGGGGCGCTGGGCGAGCGCCTGCTCCAGGAACTGCAAT
CCGAGCTCGTCCACGTCTCCAGGCTGAGCGCCATGGGCGAAATGGCGTCCGCGCTCGCGCACGAGCTCAA
CCAGCCGCTGGCGGCGATCAGCAACTACATGAAGGGCTCGCGGCGGCTGCTTGCCGGCAGCAGTGATCCG
AACACACCGAAGGTCGAAAGCGCCCTGGACCGCGCCGCCGAGCAGGCGCTGCGCGCCGGCCAGATCATCC
GGCGCCTGCGCGACTTCGTTGCCCGCGGCGAATCGGAGAAGCGGGTCGAGAGTCTCTCCAAGCTGATCGA
GGAGGCCGGCGCGCTCGGGCTTGCCGGCGCGCGCGAGCAGAACGTGCAGCTCCGCTTCAGTCTCGATCCG
GGCGCCGATCTCGTTCTCGCCGACCGGGTGCAGATCCAGCAGGTCCTGGTCAACCTGTTCCGCAACGCGC
TGGAAGCGATGGCTCAGTCGCAGCGACGCGAGCTCGTCGTCACCAACACCCCCGCCGCCGACGACATGAT
CGAGGTCGAAGTGTCCGACACCGGCAGCGGTTTCCAGGACGACGTCATTCCGAACCTGTTTCAGACTTTC
TTCACCACCAAGGACACCGGCATGGGCGTGGGACTGTCCATCAGCCGCTCGATCATCGAAGCTCACGGCG
GGCGCATGTGGGCCGAGAGCAACGCATCGGGCGGGGCGACCTTCCGCTTCACCCTCCCGGCAGCCGACGA
GATGATAGGAGGTCTAGCATGACGACCAAGGGACATATCTACGTCATCGACGACGACGCGGCGATGCGGG
ATTCGCTGAATTTCCTGCTGGATTCTGCCGGCTTCGGCGTCACGCTGTTTGACGACGCGCAAGCCTTTCT
CGACGCCCTGCCGGGTCTCTCCTTCGGCTGCGTCGTCTCCGACGTGCGCATGCCGGGCCTTGACGGCATC
GAGCTGTTGAAGCGGATGAAGGCGCAGCAAAGCCCCTTTCCGATCCTCATCATGACCGGTCACGGCGACG
TGCCGCTCGCGGTCGAGGCGATGAAGTTAGGGGCGGTCGACTTTCTGGAAAAGCCTTTCGAGGACGACCG
CCTCACCGCCATGATCGAATCGGCGATCCGCCAGGCCGAGCCGGCCGCCAAGAGCGAGGCCGTCGCGCAG
GATATCGCCGCCCGCGTCGCCTCGTTGAGCCCCAGGGAGCGCCAGGTCATGGAAGGGCTGATCGCCGGCC
TTTCCAACAAGCTGATCGCCCGCGAGTACGACATCAGCCCGCGCACCATCGAGGTGTATCGGGCCAACGT
CATGACCAAGATGCAGGCCAACAGCCTTTCGGAGCTGGTTCGCCTCGCGATGCGCGCCGGCATGCTCAAC
GATTGACAATTGATGTAAGTTAGCTCACTCATTAGGCACCGGGATCTCGACCGATGCCCTTGAGAGCCTT
CAACCCAGTCAGCTCCTTCCGGTGGGCGCGGGGCATGACTATCGTCGCCGCACTTATGACTGTCTTCTTT
ATCATGCAACTCGTAGGACAGGTGCCGGCAGCGCTCTGGGTCATTTTCGGCGAGGACCGCTTTCGCTGGA
GCGCGACGATGATCGGCCTGTCGCTTGCGGTATTCGGAATCTTGCACGCCCTCGCTCAAGCCTTCGTCAC
TGGTCCCGCCACCAAACGTTTCGGCGAGAAGCAGGCCATTATCGCCGGCATGGCGGCCCCACGGGTGCGC
ATGATCGTGCTCCTGTCGTTGAGGACCCGGCTAGGCTGGCGGGGTTGCCTTACTGGTTAGCAGAATGAAT
CACCGATACGCGAGCGAACGTGAAGCGACTGCTGCTGCAAAACGTCTGCGACCTGAGCAACAACATGAAT
GGTCTTCGGTTTCCGTGTTTCGTAAAGTCTGGAAACGCGGAAGTCAGCGCCCTGCACCATTATGTTCCGG
ATCTGCATCGCAGGATGCTGCTGGCTACCCTGTGGAACACCTACATCTGTATTAACGAAGCGCTGGCATT
GACCCTGAGTGATTTTTCTCTGGTCCCGCCGCATCCATACCGCCAGTTGTTTACCCTCACAACGTTCCAG
TAACCGGGCATGTTCATCATCAGTAACCCGTATCGTGAGCATCCTCTCTCGTTTCATCGGTATCATTACC
CCCATGAACAGAAATCCCCCTTACACGGAGGCATCAGATCAAAGGATCTTCTTGAGATCCTTTTTTTCTG
CGCGTAATCTTTTGCCCTGTAAACGAAAAAACCACCTGGGGAGGTGGTTTGATCGAAGGTTAAGCAGTTC
CCCAACTGACTTAACCTTCGAAAAAACCACCTGGGGAGGTGGTTTGATCGAAGGTTAAGTCAGTTGGGGA
ACTGCTTAACCGTGGTAACTGGCTTTCGCAGAGCACAGCAACCAAATCTGTCCTTCCAGTGTAGCCGGAC
TTTGGCGCACACTTCAAGAGCAACCGCGTGTTTAGCTAAACAAATCCTCTGCGAACTCCCAGTTACCAAT
GGCTGCTGCCAGTGGCGTTTTACCGTGCTTTTCCGGGTTGGACTCAAGTGAACAGTTACCGGATAAGGCG
CAGCAGTCGGGCTGAACGGGGAGTTCTTGCTTACAGCCCAGCTTGGAGCGAACGACCTACACCGAGCCGA
GATACCAGTGTGTGAGCTATGAGAAAGCGCCACACTTCCCGTAAGGGAGAAAGGCGGAACAGGTATCCGG
TAAACGGCAGGGTCGGAACAGGAGAGCGCAAGAGGGAGCGACCCGCCGGAAACGGTGGGGATCTTTAAGT
CCTGTCGGGTTTCGCCCGTACTGTCAGATTCATGGTTGAGCCTCACGGCTCCCACAGATGCACCGGAAAA
GCGTCTGTTTATGTGAACTCTGGCAGGAGGGCGGAGCCTATGGAAAAACGCCACCGGCGCGGCCCTGCTG
TTTTGCCTCACATGTTAGTCCCCTGCTTATCCACGGAATCTGTGGGTAACTTTGTATGTGTCCGCAGCGC
CCGCCGCAGTCTCACGCCCGGAGCGTAGCGACCGAGTGAGCTAGCTATTTGTTTATTTTTCTAAATACAT
TCAAATATGTATCCGCTCATGAGACAATAACCCTGATAAATGCTTCAATAATATTGAAAAAGGAAGAGTA
TGAGGGAAGCGGTGATCGCCGAAGTATCGACTCAACTATCAGAGGTAGTTGGCGTCATCGAGCGCCATCT
CGAACCGACGTTGCTGGCCGTACATTTGTACGGCTCCGCAGTGGATGGCGGCCTGAAGCCACACAGTGAT
ATTGATTTGCTGGTTACGGTGACCGTAAGGCTTGATGAAACAACGCGGCGAGCTTTGATCAACGACCTTT
TGGAAACTTCGGCTTCCCCTGGAGAGAGCGAGATTCTCCGCGCTGTAGAAGTCACCATTGTTGTGCACGA
CGACATCATTCCGTGGCGTTATCCAGCTAAGCGCGAACTGCAATTTGGAGAATGGCAGCGCAATGACATT
CTTGCAGGTATCTTCGAGCCAGCCACGATCGACATTGATCTGGCTATCTTGCTGACAAAAGCAAGAGAAC
ATAGCGTTGCCTTGGTAGGTCCAGCGGCGGAGGAACTCTTTGATCCGGTTCCTGAACAGGATCTATTTGA
GGCGCTAAATGAAACCTTAACGCTATGGAACTCGCCGCCCGACTGGGCTGGCGATGAGCGAAATGTAGTG
CTTACGTTGTCCCGCATTTGGTACAGCGCAGTAACCGGCAAAATCGCGCCGAAGGATGTCGCTGCCGACT
GGGCAATGGAGCGCCTGCCGGCCCAGTATCAGCCCGTCATACTTGAAGCTAGACAGGCTTATCTTGGACA
AGAAGAAGATCGCTTGGCCTCGCGCGCAGATCAGTTGGAAGAATTTGTCCACTACGTGAAAGGCGAGATC
ACCAAGGTAGTCGGCAAATAAGAATTAATTCATGAGCGGATACATATTTGAATGTATTTAGAAAAATAAA
CAAATAGGGGTTCCGCGCACATTTCCCCGAAAAGTGCCACCTAAATTGTAAGCGTTAATATTTTGTTAAA
ATTCGCGTTAAATTTTTGTTAAATCAGCTCATTTTTTAACCAATAGGCCGAAATCGGCAAAATCCCTTAT
AAATCAAAAGAATAGACCGAGATAGGGT
[37 nt withheld, positions 8178-8214]
AAAGAACGTGGACTCCAACGTCAAAGG
[49 nt withheld, positions 8242-8290]
T
[91 nt withheld, positions 8292-8382]
G
[124 nt withheld, positions 8384-8507]
CCCATTCGCCA
Features (pLannotate 1.2.2; 25 found; start..end, strand, type, name):
     26..73      -  terminator     T7 terminator: transcription terminator for bacteriophage T7 RNA polymerase
     81..130     -  CDS            SET1 (fragment): solubility-enhancement tag derived from T7 phage gene 10B
    140..157     -  CDS            9xHis (fragment): 9xHis affinity tag
    205..237     -  CDS            T7 tag (gene 10 leader): leader peptide from bacteriophage T7 gene 10 promotes efficient translation in E. coli
    241..258     -  CDS            thrombin site: thrombin recognition and cleavage site
    269..285     -  CDS            capTEV™ (fragment): composite tag for in vivo biotinylation, TEV protease cleavage, and 6xHis tagging
    304..326     -  RBS            RBS: efficient ribosome binding site from bacteriophage T7 gene 10 (Olins and Rangwala, 1989)
    402..429     -  terminator     T7Te terminator: phage T7 early transcription terminator
    445..516     -  terminator     rrnB T1 terminator: transcription terminator T1 from the E. coli rrnB gene
    564..596     -  CDS            ssrA tag (LVA): C-terminal peptide that mediates degradation in bacteria through the ClpXP and ClpAP proteases (McGinness et al., 2006) mutant LVA variant that confers accelerated degradation under some conditions (Andersen et al., 1998)
    597..1307    -  CDS            cI (sequence partly withheld): RPC1_LAMBD - Experimental evidence at protein level: Swiss-Prot protein existence level 1. Acts as a transcriptional repressor that allows virus to establish and maintain latency. Prevents both the viral DNA replication and the exit programs. Clamps the two operator OL (operator left made of OL1, OL2 and OL3 sites) and OR (operator right made of OR1, OR2 and OR3 sites) together by binding to them and arranging the intervening DNA in a loop. This step allows repression of lytic pR and pL promoters by binding to OL1, OL2, OR1 and OR2 simultaneously. The binding of cI on OR2 additionally activate
   1586..1865    +  CDS            TcR (fragment): tetracycline efflux protein; tet; confers resistance to tetracycline
   1873..1950    +  promoter       lacIq promoter: lacI (mutant); In the lacIq allele, a single base change in the promoter boosts expression of the lacI gene about 10-fold.
   2556..3518    +  CDS            DrCBD: DrCBD is a basic (constitutively fluorescent) long stokes shift fluorescent protein published in 2009, derived from Deinococcus radiodurans. It requires the cofactor biliverdin for fluorescence.
   4058..4074    +  CDS            Csy4 (fragment): CRISPR-associated endoribonuclease responsible for pre-crRNA processing in Pseudomonas aeruginosa (Haurwitz et al., 2010)
   4074..4790    +  CDS            fixL (fragment): FIXL_BRADU - Experimental evidence at protein level: Swiss-Prot protein existence level 1. Putative oxygen sensor; modulates the activity of FixJ, a transcriptional activator of nitrogen fixation fixK gene. FixL probably acts as a kinase that phosphorylates FixJ. From Bradyrhizobium diazoefficiens (strain JCM 10833 / BCRC 13528 / IAM 13628 / NBRC 14792 / USDA 110).
   4808..5422    +  CDS            fixJ: FIXJ_BRADU - Protein inferred from homology: Swiss-Prot protein existence level 3. FixJ, when activated by FixL, induces the expression of both nifA, required for activation of classical nif and fix genes, and fixK, required for FixN activation. From Bradyrhizobium diazoefficiens (strain JCM 10833 / BCRC 13528 / IAM 13628 / NBRC 14792 / USDA 110).
   5466..5757    +  CDS            TcR (fragment): tetracycline efflux protein; tet; confers resistance to tetracycline
   5829..6209    -  CDS            YPB1_ECOLX: Protein predicted: Swiss-Prot protein existence level 4. From Escherichia coli.
   6226..6323    +  rep_origin     CloDF13 ori (fragment): Plasmids containing the CloDF13 (CDF) origin of replication can be propagated in E. coli cells that contain additional plasmids with compatible origins.
   6348..7029    +  rep_origin     CloDF13 ori (fragment): Plasmids containing the CloDF13 (CDF) origin of replication can be propagated in E. coli cells that contain additional plasmids with compatible origins.
   7077..7168    +  promoter       AmpR promoter: bla
   7169..7960    +  CDS            SmR: aminoglycoside adenylyltransferase (Murphy, 1985); aadA; confers resistance to spectinomycin and streptomycin
   7969..8026    -  promoter       AmpR promoter (fragment): bla
   8079..8507    -  rep_origin     f1 ori (sequence partly withheld): f1 bacteriophage origin of replication; arrow indicates direction of (+) strand synthesis
