>Addgene plasmid #188979 | pREDawn-StrR-MCS Sequencing Result | analyzer sequence | sequence record 373248
ATCCGGATATAGTTCCTCCTTTCAGCAAAAAACCCCTCAAGACCCGTTTAGAGGCCCCAAGGGGTTATGC
TAGTTATTGCTCAGCGGTGGCAGCAGCCAACTCAGCTTCCTTTCGGGCTTTGTTAGCAGCCGGATCTCAG
TGGTGGTGGTGGTGGTGCTCGAGTGCGGCCGCAAGCTTGTCGACGGAGCTCGAATTCGGATCCGACCCAT
TTGCTGTCCACCAGTCATGCTAGCCATATGGCTGCCGCGCGGCACCAGGCCGCTGCTGTGATGATGATGA
TGATGGCTGCTGCCCATGGTATATCTCCTTCTTAAAGTTAAACAAAATTATTTCTAGAGCAACCATTATC
ACCGCCAGAGGTAAAATAGTCAACACGCACGGTGTTACTCTAGTATATAAACGCAGAAAGGCCCACCCGA
AGGTGAGCCAGTGTGACTCTAGTAGAGAGCGTTCACCGACAAACAACAGATAAAACGAAAGGCCCAGTCT
TTCGACTGAGCCTTTCGTTTTATTTGATGCCTGGCTCTAGTAGCGATCTACACTAGCACTATCAGCGTTA
TTAAGCTACTAAAGCGTAGTTTTCGTCGTTTGCAGCGCCAAACGTCTCTTCAGGCCACTGACTAGCGATA
ACTTTCCCCACAACGGAACAACTCTCATTGCATGGGATCATTGGGTACTGTGGGTTTAGTGGTTGTAAAA
ACACCTGACCGCTATCCCTGATCAGTTTCTTGAAGGTAAACTCATCACCCCCAAGTCTGGCTATGCAGAA
ATCACCTGGCTCAACAGCCTGCTCAGGGTCAACGAGAATTAACATTCCGTCAGGAAAGCTTGGCTTGGAG
CCTGTTGGTGCGGTCATGGAATTACCTTCAACCTCAAGCCAGAATGCAGAATCACTGGCTTTTTTGGTTG
TGCTTACCCATCTCTCCGCATCACCTTTGGTAAAGGTTCTAAGCTCAGGTGAGAACATCCCTGCCTGAAC
ATGAGAAAAAACAGGGTACTCATACTCACTTCTAAGTGACGGCTGCAT
[261 nt withheld, positions 1029-1289]
TTTCTTTTTTGTGCTCATCTAGTATTTCTCCTCTTTTCTAGACTCCGTTGTGATGACGCATTGGTACGCG
GTATCGGGAGGTTCGAAAATTTCGAGCGATATCTTAAGGGGGGTGCCTTACGTAGAACCCCGTAGGTCAT
GCCCGAGGCCGGTCCTGGATGGCGCGGCGGATACGCTTGAGCAGGTTTTCGTCGAGAAGCGGCTTCAAAA
CCACGTCTTTTACGCCGGCCTCGGCGGCCCGGGTCGAGATGTTTTCGTCCGGATAGCCGGTGATCAGGAT
CACGGGCGTAGATCTCGATCCTCTACGCCGGACGCATCGTGGCCGGCATCACCGGCGCCACAGGTGCGGT
TGCTGGCGCCTATATCGCCGACATCACCGATGGGGAAGATCGGGCTCGCCACTTCGGGCTCATGAGCGCT
TGTTTCGGCGTGGGTATGGTGGCAGGCCCCGTGGCCGGGGGACTGTTGGGCGCCATCTCCTTGCATGCAC
CATTCCTTGCGGCGGCGGTGCTCAACGGCCTCAACCTACTACTGGGCTGCTTCCTAATGCAGGAGTCGCA
TAAGGGAGAGCGTCGAGATCCCGGACACCATCGAATGGTGCAAAACCTTTCGCGGTATGGCATGATAGCG
CCCGGAAGAGAGTCAATTGAGGGTGGTGAATGTGCTCCGACTCATGATCATGAAGCTTTTACAAAGGGAG
ACCCTGGACCTGCACCGCGAGGTCGAGGCCCTGATGCCCGTGATGAGTGAGACGCTGACCCGGCGGGGCT
ATCTGGAGGTGCTGCGGCGCCTGCAAGCGGTGGTCGCGCCGCTGGAAGCACAACTCGACGCCCTGCCGCT
GCCGGACGAGCTGGCGTGGCCCGAGCGCCGCAAGGCCCATCTGCTCGCTCTGGACCTTGCCGTAATGGGG
GAAGGGCCGTCAAATCAGCAGGCGCCACTGTCTGTGCCCGAGCTGACCACTCTGGCGCAGGCCTTCGGAG
CGCTTTACGTGCTTGAAGGCGCGACGCTAGGCGGACAGCTCATCAGCCGCCATCTCAGGCGCACGCTGGG
GCTAAGCCCTGAGCAGGGCAGCGCCTATTTCTCCGGCTATGGCCCCCAGACCGGCCCGCGCTGGCGCTCG
TTCGGGGAAGTGCTGGAAGCCAGCGTGCCGGCAGAAGACGCGGCAGAGGTCGTGGCGGGAGCGCGGCAGA
CCTTCGGGGCCTTCCGCCGCGCCTTGCAGGGGCTGTCGGAAGCTGAAGCGGTCCAAGTGCCTGAGGTCGC
CCACGCATGAGCCGGGACCCGTTGCCCTTTTTTCCACCGCTTTACCTTGGTGGCCCGGAAATTACCACCG
AGAACTGCGAGCGCGAGCCGATTCATATTCCCGGCAGCATCCAGCCGCACGGCGCCCTGCTCACTGCCGA
CGGGCACAGCGGCGAGGTGCTCCAGATGAGCCTCAACGCGGCCACTTTTCTGGGACAGGAACCCACAGTG
CTGCGCGGACAGACCCTCGCCGCACTGCTGCCCGAGCAGTGGCCCGCGCTGCAAGCGGCCCTGCCCCCCG
GCTGCCCCGACGCCCTGCAATACCGCGCAACGCTGGACTGGCCTGCCGCCGGGCACCTTTCGCTGACGGT
GCACCGGGTCGGCGAGTTGCTGATTCTGGAATTCGAGCCGACGGAGGCCTGGGACAGCACCGGGCCGCAC
GCGCTGCGCAACGCGATGTTCGCGCTCGAAAGTGCCCCCAACCTGCGGGCGCTGGCCGAGGTGGCGACCC
AGACGGTCCGCGAGCTGACGGGCTTTGACCGGGTGATGCTCTACAAATTTGCCCCCGACGCCACCGGCGA
AGTGATTGCCGAGGCCCGCCGTGAGGGGCTGCACGCCTTTCTGGGCCACCGTTTTCCCGCGTCGGACATT
CCGGCGCAGGCCCGCGCGCTCTACACCCGGCACCTGCTGCGCCTGACCGCCGACACCCGCGCCGCCGCCG
TGCCGCTCGATCCCGTCCTCAACCCGCAGACGAATGCGCCCACCCCGCTGGGCGGCGCCGTGCTGCGCGC
CACCTCGCCCATGCACATGCAGTACCTGCGGAACATGGGCGTCGGGTCGAGCCTGTCGGTGTCGGTGGTG
GTCGGCGGCCAGCTCTGGGGCCTGATCGCCTGCCACCACCAGACGCCCTACGTGTTGCCGCCCGACCTGC
GAACCACGCTCGAATACCTGGGCCGCTTGCTGAGCCTGCAAGTTCAGGTCAAGGAAGCGGCGGACGTGGC
GGCCTTTCGCCAGAGCCTGCGGGAGCACCACGCGCGGGTGGCCCTCGCGGCGGCGCACTCGCTCTCGCCG
CACGACACCCTCAGTGACCCGGCGCTTGACCTGCTGGGCCTGATGCGGGCCGGGGGCCTGATTCTGCGTT
TCGAGGGCCGCTGGCAGACGTTGGGTGAAGTGCCGCCTGCCCCGGCGGTGGACGCGCTGCTGGCGTGGCT
CGAAACCCAGCCGGGCGCCCTGGTCCAGACCGACGCGCTAGGCCAACTGTGGCCCGCCGGCGCCGATCTC
GCCCCCAGCGCAGCGGGCCTGCTCGCCATCAGCGTGGGCGAGGGCTGGTCGGAGTGCCTCGTCTGGCTGC
GGCCCGAACTGCGGCTGGAGGTCGCCTGGGGCGGGGCCACTCCTGACCAGGCGAAAGACGACCTCGGGCC
GCGCCACTCATTCGACACCTACCTCGAAGAAAAACGCGGCTACGCCGAGCCCTGGCATCCCGGCGAAATC
GAGGAGGCGCAGGATCTACGTGACACATTGACCGGGGCGCTGGGCGAGCGCCTGCTCCAGGAACTGCAAT
CCGAGCTCGTCCACGTCTCCAGGCTGAGCGCCATGGGCGAAATGGCGTCCGCGCTCGCGCACGAGCTCAA
CCAGCCGCTGGCGGCGATCAGCAACTACATGAAGGGCTCGCGGCGGCTGCTTGCCGGCAGCAGTGATCCG
AACACACCGAAGGTCGAAAGCGCCCTGGACCGCGCCGCCGAGCAGGCGCTGCGCGCCGGCCAGATCATCC
GGCGCCTGCGCGACTTCGTTGCCCGCGGCGAATCGGAGAAGCGGGTCGAGAGTCTCTCCAAGCTGATCGA
GGAGGCCGGCGCGCTCGGGCTTGCCGGCGCGCGCGAGCAGAACGTGCAGCTCCGCTTCAGTCTCGATCCG
GGCGCCGATCTCGTTCTCGCCGACCGGGTGCAGATCCAGCAGGTCCTGGTCAACCTGTTCCGCAACGCGC
TGGAAGCGATGGCTCAGTCGCAGCGACGCGAGCTCGTCGTCACCAACACCCCCGCCGCCGACGACATGAT
CGAGGTCGAAGTGTCCGACACCGGCAGCGGTTTCCAGGACGACGTCATTCCGAACCTGTTTCAGACTTTC
TTCACCACCAAGGACACCGGCATGGGCGTGGGACTGTCCATCAGCCGCTCGATCATCGAAGCTCACGGCG
GGCGCATGTGGGCCGAGAGCAACGCATCGGGCGGGGCGACCTTCCGCTTCACCCTCCCGGCAGCCGACGA
GATGATAGGAGGTCTAGCATGACGACCAAGGGACATATCTACGTCATCGACGACGACGCGGCGATGCGGG
ATTCGCTGAATTTCCTGCTGGATTCTGCCGGCTTCGGCGTCACGCTGTTTGACGACGCGCAAGCCTTTCT
CGACGCCCTGCCGGGTCTCTCCTTCGGCTGCGTCGTCTCCGACGTGCGCATGCCGGGCCTTGACGGCATC
GAGCTGTTGAAGCGGATGAAGGCGCAGCAAAGCCCCTTTCCGATCCTCATCATGACCGGTCACGGCGACG
TGCCGCTCGCGGTCGAGGCGATGAAGTTAGGGGCGGTCGACTTTCTGGAAAAGCCTTTCGAGGACGACCG
CCTCACCGCCATGATCGAATCGGCGATCCGCCAGGCCGAGCCGGCCGCCAAGAGCGAGGCCGTCGCGCAG
GATATCGCCGCCCGCGTCGCCTCGTTGAGCCCCAGGGAGCGCCAGGTCATGGAAGGGCTGATCGCCGGCC
TTTCCAACAAGCTGATCGCCCGCGAGTACGACATCAGCCCGCGCACCATCGAGGTGTATCGGGCCAACGT
CATGACCAAGATGCAGGCCAACAGCCTTTCGGAGCTGGTTCGCCTCGCGATGCGCGCCGGCATGCTCAAC
GATTGACAATTGATGTAAGTTAGCTCACTCATTAGGCACCGGGATCTCGACCGATGCCCTTGAGAGCCTT
CAACCCAGTCAGCTCCTTCCGGTGGGCGCGGGGCATGACTATCGTCGCCGCACTTATGACTGTCTTCTTT
ATCATGCAACTCGTAGGACAGGTGCCGGCAGCGCTCTGGGTCATTTTCGGCGAGGACCGCTTTCGCTGGA
GCGCGACGATGATCGGCCTGTCGCTTGCGGTATTCGGAATCTTGCACGCCCTCGCTCAAGCCTTCGTCAC
TGGTCCCGCCACCAAACGTTTCGGCGAGAAGCAGGCCATTATCGCCGGCATGGCGGCCCCACGGGTGCGC
ATGATCGTGCTCCTGTCGTTGAGGACCCGGCTAGGCTGGCGGGGTTGCCTTACTGGTTAGCAGAATGAAT
CACCGATACGCGAGCGAACGTGAAGCGACTGCTGCTGCAAAACGTCTGCGACCTGAGCAACAACATGAAT
GGTCTTCGGTTTCCGTGTTTCGTAAAGTCTGGAAACGCGGAAGTCAGCGCCCTGCACCATTATGTTCCGG
ATCTGCATCGCAGGATGCTGCTGGCTACCCTGTGGAACACCTACATCTGTATTAACGAAGCGCTGGCATT
GACCCTGAGTGATTTTTCTCTGGTCCCGCCGCATCCATACCGCCAGTTGTTTACCCTCACAACGTTCCAG
TAACCGGGCATGTTCATCATCAGTAACCCGTATCGTGAGCATCCTCTCTCGTTTCATCGGTATCATTACC
CCCATGAACAGAAATCCCCCTTACACGGAGGCATCAGATCAAAGGATCTTCTTGAGATCCTTTTTTTCTG
CGCGTAATCTTTTGCCCTGTAAACGAAAAAACCACCTGGGGAGGTGGTTTGATCGAAGGTTAAGTCAGTT
GGGGAACTGCTTAACCGTGGTAACTGGCTTTCGCAGAGCACAGCAACCAAATCTGTCCTTCCAGTGTAGC
CGGACTTTGGCGCACACTTCAAGAGCAACCGCGTGTTTAGCTAAACAAATCCTCTGCGAACTCCCAGTTA
CCAATGGCTGCTGCCAGTGGCGTTTTACCGTGCTTTTCCGGGTTGGACTCAAGTGAACAGTTACCGGATA
AGGCGCAGCAGTCGGGCTGAACGGGGAGTTCTTGCTTACAGCCCAGCTTGGAGCGAACGACCTACACCGA
GCCGAGATACCAGTGTGTGAGCTATGAGAAAGCGCCACACTTCCCGTAAGGGAGAAAGGCGGAACAGGTA
TCCGGTAAACGGCAGGGTCGGAACAGGAGAGCGCAAGAGGGAGCGACCCGCCGGAAACGGTGGGGATCTT
TAAGTCCTGTCGGGTTTCGCCCGTACTGTCAGATTCATGGTTGAGCCTCACGGCTCCCACAGATGCACCG
GAAAAGCGTCTGTTTATGTGAACTCTGGCAGGAGGGCGGAGCCTATGGAAAAACGCCACCGGCGCGGCCC
TGCTGTTTTGCCTCACATGTTAGTCCCCTGCTTATCCACGGAATCTGTGGGTAACTTTGTATGTGTCCGC
AGCGCCCGCCGCAGTCTCACGCCCGGAGCGTAGCGACCGAGTGAGCTAGCTATTTGTTTATTTTTCTAAA
TACATTCAAATATGTATCCGCTCATGAGACAATAACCCTGATAAATGCTTCAATAATATTGAAAAAGGAA
GAGTATGAGGGAAGCGGTGATCGCCGAAGTATCGACTCAACTATCAGAGGTAGTTGGCGTCATCGAGCGC
CATCTCGAACCGACGTTGCTGGCCGTACATTTGTACGGCTCCGCAGTGGATGGCGGCCTGAAGCCACACA
GTGATATTGATTTGCTGGTTACGGTGACCGTAAGGCTTGATGAAACAACGCGGCGAGCTTTGATCAACGA
CCTTTTGGAAACTTCGGCTTCCCCTGGAGAGAGCGAGATTCTCCGCGCTGTAGAAGTCACCATTGTTGTG
CACGACGACATCATTCCGTGGCGTTATCCAGCTAAGCGCGAACTGCAATTTGGAGAATGGCAGCGCAATG
ACATTCTTGCAGGTATCTTCGAGCCAGCCACGATCGACATTGATCTGGCTATCTTGCTGACAAAAGCAAG
AGAACATAGCGTTGCCTTGGTAGGTCCAGCGGCGGAGGAACTCTTTGATCCGGTTCCTGAACAGGATCTA
TTTGAGGCGCTAAATGAAACCTTAACGCTATGGAACTCGCCGCCCGACTGGGCTGGCGATGAGCGAAATG
TAGTGCTTACGTTGTCCCGCATTTGGTACAGCGCAGTAACCGGCAAAATCGCGCCGAAGGATGTCGCTGC
CGACTGGGCAATGGAGCGCCTGCCGGCCCAGTATCAGCCCGTCATACTTGAAGCTAGACAGGCTTATCTT
GGACAAGAAGAAGATCGCTTGGCCTCGCGCGCAGATCAGTTGGAAGAATTTGTCCACTACGTGAAAGGCG
AGATCACCAAGGTAGTCGGCAAATAAGAATTAATTCATGAGCGGATACATATTTGAATGTATTTAGAAAA
ATAAACAAATAGGGGTTCCGCGCACATTTCCCCGAAAAGTGCCACCTAAATTGTAAGCGTTAATATTTTG
TTAAAATTCGCGTTAAATTTTTGTTAAATCAGCTCATTTTTTAACCAATAGGCCGAAATCGGCAAAATCC
CTTATAAATCAAAAGAATAGACCGAGATAGGGT
[37 nt withheld, positions 8113-8149]
AAAGAACGTGGACTCCAACGTCAAAGG
[49 nt withheld, positions 8177-8225]
T
[91 nt withheld, positions 8227-8317]
G
[124 nt withheld, positions 8319-8442]
CCCATTCGCCA
Features (pLannotate 1.2.2; 24 found; start..end, strand, type, name):
     26..73      -  terminator     T7 terminator: transcription terminator for bacteriophage T7 RNA polymerase
     81..130     -  CDS            SET1 (fragment): solubility-enhancement tag derived from T7 phage gene 10B
    140..157     -  CDS            9xHis (fragment): 9xHis affinity tag
    205..237     -  CDS            T7 tag (gene 10 leader): leader peptide from bacteriophage T7 gene 10 promotes efficient translation in E. coli
    241..258     -  CDS            thrombin site: thrombin recognition and cleavage site
    269..285     -  CDS            capTEV™ (fragment): composite tag for in vivo biotinylation, TEV protease cleavage, and 6xHis tagging
    304..326     -  RBS            RBS: efficient ribosome binding site from bacteriophage T7 gene 10 (Olins and Rangwala, 1989)
    402..429     -  terminator     T7Te terminator: phage T7 early transcription terminator
    445..516     -  terminator     rrnB T1 terminator: transcription terminator T1 from the E. coli rrnB gene
    564..596     -  CDS            ssrA tag (LVA): C-terminal peptide that mediates degradation in bacteria through the ClpXP and ClpAP proteases (McGinness et al., 2006) mutant LVA variant that confers accelerated degradation under some conditions (Andersen et al., 1998)
    597..1307    -  CDS            cI (sequence partly withheld): RPC1_LAMBD - Experimental evidence at protein level: Swiss-Prot protein existence level 1. Acts as a transcriptional repressor that allows virus to establish and maintain latency. Prevents both the viral DNA replication and the exit programs. Clamps the two operator OL (operator left made of OL1, OL2 and OL3 sites) and OR (operator right made of OR1, OR2 and OR3 sites) together by binding to them and arranging the intervening DNA in a loop. This step allows repression of lytic pR and pL promoters by binding to OL1, OL2, OR1 and OR2 simultaneously. The binding of cI on OR2 additionally activate
   1586..1865    +  CDS            TcR (fragment): tetracycline efflux protein; tet; confers resistance to tetracycline
   1873..1950    +  promoter       lacIq promoter: lacI (mutant); In the lacIq allele, a single base change in the promoter boosts expression of the lacI gene about 10-fold.
   2556..3518    +  CDS            DrCBD: DrCBD is a basic (constitutively fluorescent) long stokes shift fluorescent protein published in 2009, derived from Deinococcus radiodurans. It requires the cofactor biliverdin for fluorescence.
   4058..4074    +  CDS            Csy4 (fragment): CRISPR-associated endoribonuclease responsible for pre-crRNA processing in Pseudomonas aeruginosa (Haurwitz et al., 2010)
   4074..4790    +  CDS            fixL (fragment): FIXL_BRADU - Experimental evidence at protein level: Swiss-Prot protein existence level 1. Putative oxygen sensor; modulates the activity of FixJ, a transcriptional activator of nitrogen fixation fixK gene. FixL probably acts as a kinase that phosphorylates FixJ. From Bradyrhizobium diazoefficiens (strain JCM 10833 / BCRC 13528 / IAM 13628 / NBRC 14792 / USDA 110).
   4808..5422    +  CDS            fixJ: FIXJ_BRADU - Protein inferred from homology: Swiss-Prot protein existence level 3. FixJ, when activated by FixL, induces the expression of both nifA, required for activation of classical nif and fix genes, and fixK, required for FixN activation. From Bradyrhizobium diazoefficiens (strain JCM 10833 / BCRC 13528 / IAM 13628 / NBRC 14792 / USDA 110).
   5466..5757    +  CDS            TcR (fragment): tetracycline efflux protein; tet; confers resistance to tetracycline
   5829..6209    -  CDS            YPB1_ECOLX: Protein predicted: Swiss-Prot protein existence level 4. From Escherichia coli.
   6226..6964    +  rep_origin     CloDF13 ori: Plasmids containing the CloDF13 (CDF) origin of replication can be propagated in E. coli cells that contain additional plasmids with compatible origins.
   7012..7103    +  promoter       AmpR promoter: bla
   7104..7895    +  CDS            SmR: aminoglycoside adenylyltransferase (Murphy, 1985); aadA; confers resistance to spectinomycin and streptomycin
   7904..7961    -  promoter       AmpR promoter (fragment): bla
   8014..8442    -  rep_origin     f1 ori (sequence partly withheld): f1 bacteriophage origin of replication; arrow indicates direction of (+) strand synthesis
