[The description below was written by a language model from this plasmid's Addgene catalogue record and pLannotate feature annotations shown in this document.]
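Description:
pREDawn-StrR-MCS is an empty-backbone bacterial expression plasmid for red light-induced expression of a gene of interest in E. coli. The catalogue lists the backbone as pUC and the copy number as low. The annotated sequence, however, shows a CloDF13 (CDF) origin, which is compatible with many other common plasmid origins, together with an f1 phage origin. Selection is by streptomycin through the aadA (SmR) aminoglycoside adenylyltransferase gene, driven by a bla promoter. Two sequence records are annotated, of 8,518 and 8,453 nt. They differ by a 65 bp insertion that splits the CloDF13 origin annotation in the longer read. The depositor comments acknowledge this insertion and state that the plasmid functions as published.

The light-sensing module sits downstream of a lacIq promoter. It comprises a Deinococcus radiodurans bacteriophytochrome chromophore-binding region (annotated as DrCBD, which requires biliverdin), followed by a fragment of the Bradyrhizobium FixL histidine kinase and the full FixJ response regulator. This arrangement suggests a chimeric red-light-responsive sensor kinase signalling to FixJ. On the opposite strand, a lambda cI repressor carrying an LVA-variant ssrA degradation tag is followed by the rrnB T1 and T7Te terminators. Downstream of that lies the cloning region, with a T7 gene 10 RBS, His-tag fragments, a thrombin site, a T7 tag and a T7 terminator. The cI gene presumably acts as an inverter, so that light-controlled FixJ output is converted into induction of the target gene. The FixJ-responsive and cI-repressed promoters are not annotated in the tables, so this logic is inferred rather than recorded. No insert is present, and genes are added by restriction cloning.
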