Addgene plasmid #188979: pREDawn-StrR-MCS
Purpose: (Empty Backbone) For red light-induced bacterial expression of gene of interest (StrR)
Depositing lab: Heikki Takala. Depositing organization: University of Jyvaskyla. Publication: Optogenetic Control of Bacterial Expression by Red Light. Multamaki E, Garcia de Fuentes A, Sieryi O, Bykov A, Gerken U, Ranzani AT, Kohler J, Meglinski I, Moglich A, Takala H. ACS Synth Biol. 2022 Aug 23. doi: 10.1021/acssynbio.2c00259. PubMed 35998606.
Backbone
  Vector backbone: pUC
  Vector type: Bacterial Expression
Growth in bacteria
  Bacterial resistance: Streptomycin, 50 μg/mL
  Growth temperature: 37°C
  Growth strain: DH5alpha
  Copy number: Low Copy
Gene/Insert
  Cloning method: Restriction Enzyme
  Sequencing primers: 3′ T7term
Terms and licenses: Academic/Nonprofit Terms; Industry Terms: Not Available to Industry
Depositor comments: Please note that Addgene's NGS found a 65bp insertion in the ori region as compared to the Depositor's sequence. The depositor has confirmed that the plasmid functions as described in the associated publication.
How to cite: pREDawn-StrR-MCS was a gift from Heikki Takala (Addgene plasmid # 188979 ; http://n2t.net/addgene:188979 ; RRID:Addgene_188979)
